Addgene plasmid #76357: PHKG1 gRNA (BRDN0001147981)
Purpose: 3rd generation lentiviral gRNA plasmid targeting human PHKG1
Depositing lab: John Doench & David Root. Depositing organization: Broad Institute. Publication: Optimized sgRNA design to maximize activity and minimize off-target effects of CRISPR-Cas9. Doench JG, Fusi N, Sullender M, Hegde M, Vaimberg EW, Donovan KF, Smith I, Tothova Z, Wilen C, Orchard R, Virgin HW, Listgarten J, Root DE. Nat Biotechnol. 2016 Jan 18. doi: 10.1038/nbt.3437. PubMed 26780180.
Backbone
  Vector backbone: lentiGuide-Puro
  Backbone manufacturer: Zhang Lab (Addgene plasmid # 52963)
  Vector type: Mammalian Expression, Lentiviral, CRISPR
  Selectable markers: Puromycin
Growth in bacteria
  Bacterial resistance: Ampicillin, 100 μg/mL
  Growth temperature: 37°C
  Growth strain: DH5alpha
  Copy number: High Copy
Gene/Insert
  Gene/Insert name: PHKG1 (alt names: PHKG1; NM_001258459.1)
  gRNA/shRNA sequence: TCCGAGTAATCATCCCACTC
  Species: H. sapiens (human)
  Entrez Gene: PHKG1 (a.k.a. PHKG)
  Promoter: hU6
  Cloning method: Unknown
  Sequencing primers: 5′ U6-F; 3′ pS2-R
Terms and licenses: Academic/Nonprofit Terms; Industry Terms: Not Available to Industry
Depositor comments: The gRNA was designed to target the following Genbank reference sequence(s): NM_001258459.1,NM_001258460.1,NM_006213.4. Note that this plasmid does NOT contain Cas9. It should be used in conjunction with lentiCas9-Blast (Addgene #52962) or otherwise with cell lines already expressing Cas9. Browse the full kinome gRNA library at http://www.addgene.org/pooled-library/broadgpp-human-kinome/ or visit http://www.broadinstitute.org/rnai/public/ for detailed protocols and information.
How to cite: PHKG1 gRNA (BRDN0001147981) was a gift from John Doench & David Root (Addgene plasmid # 76357 ; http://n2t.net/addgene:76357 ; RRID:Addgene_76357)
