[The description below was written by a language model from this plasmid's Addgene catalogue record and pLannotate feature annotations shown in this document.]
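Description:
PHKG1 gRNA (BRDN0001147981) is a third-generation lentiviral guide RNA plasmid built on the lentiGuide-Puro backbone, designed to direct Streptococcus pyogenes Cas9 to the human PHKG1 gene. In bacteria it is maintained as a high-copy plasmid through a ColE1/pUC-type origin and selected with ampicillin via the β-lactamase gene. An f1 origin, an SV40 origin and residual lac/T7/T3 cloning-vector elements are also annotated in the roughly 8.3 kb backbone.

The lentiviral transfer cassette begins with an RSV promoter fused to a truncated HIV-1 5′ LTR, which makes genomic RNA production Tat-independent. It continues through the Ψ packaging signal with a partial gag sequence and the Rev response element, and ends in a ΔU3 self-inactivating 3′ LTR followed by an SV40 polyadenylation signal. Within this unit, a human U6 RNA polymerase III promoter drives the 20-nucleotide PHKG1-specific spacer joined to the Cas9 gRNA scaffold, followed by a cPPT/CTS element that aids nuclear import of the viral genome. Downstream, the EF-1α core promoter with its intron A expresses puromycin N-acetyltransferase, allowing selection of transduced mammalian cells, and a WPRE enhances transcript expression.

The depositor notes that the guide was designed against three PHKG1 reference transcripts. The plasmid carries no Cas9, so it must be paired with a separate Cas9 vector such as lentiCas9-Blast or used in cells already expressing Cas9. It belongs to a human kinome gRNA collection and is suited to knockout of PHKG1 in individual or pooled loss-of-function experiments.
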