Features (pLannotate 1.2.2; 29 found; start..end, strand, type, name):
     14..80      +  CDS            small t antigen (fragment): SV40 (simian virus 40) small t antigen
    106..317     +  promoter       EF-1α core promoter: core promoter for human elongation factor EF-1α
    318..1256    +  intron         EF-1α intron A: intron upstream of the start codon of human EF-1α
   1278..1877    +  CDS            PuroR (fragment): puromycin N-acetyltransferase; pac from Streptomyces; confers resistance to puromycin
   1893..2481    +  misc_feature   WPRE: woodchuck hepatitis virus posttranscriptional regulatory element
   2532..2551    +  misc_feature   cPPT/CTS (fragment): central polypurine tract and central termination sequence of HIV-1
   2553..2786    +  LTR            3' LTR (ΔU3): self-inactivating 3' long terminal repeat (LTR) from HIV-1
   2864..2985    +  polyA_signal   SV40 poly(A) signal: SV40 polyadenylation signal
   3025..3160    +  rep_origin     SV40 ori: SV40 origin of replication
   3181..3199    -  promoter       T7 promoter: promoter for bacteriophage T7 RNA polymerase
   3207..3362    +  CDS            lacZα (fragment): LacZα fragment of β-galactosidase; lacZ fragment
   3367..3795    +  rep_origin     f1 ori (sequence partly withheld): f1 bacteriophage origin of replication; arrow indicates direction of (+) strand synthesis
   3848..3952    +  promoter       AmpR promoter: bla
   3953..4813    +  CDS            AmpR: β-lactamase; bla; confers resistance to ampicillin, carbenicillin, and related antibiotics
   4984..5572    +  rep_origin     ori: high-copy-number ColE1/pMB1/pBR322/pUC origin of replication
   5755..5847    +  CDS            lacI (fragment): lac repressor; lacI; The lac repressor binds to the lac operator to inhibit transcription in E. coli. This inhibition can be relieved by adding lactose or isopropyl-β-D-thiogalactopyranoside (IPTG).
   5860..5881    +  protein_bind   CAP binding site: CAP binding activates transcription in the presence of cAMP. E. coli catabolite activator protein
   5896..5926    +  promoter       lac promoter: promoter for the E. coli lac operon
   5934..5950    +  protein_bind   lac operator: The lac repressor binds to the lac operator to inhibit transcription in E. coli. This inhibition can be relieved by adding lactose or isopropyl-β-D-thiogalactopyranoside (IPTG). lac repressor encoded by lacI
   5995..6013    +  promoter       T3 promoter: promoter for bacteriophage T3 RNA polymerase
   6041..6267    +  promoter       RSV promoter: Rous sarcoma virus enhancer/promoter
   6268..6448    +  LTR            5' LTR (truncated): truncated 5' long terminal repeat (LTR) from HIV-1
   6495..6620    +  misc_feature   HIV-1 Ψ: packaging signal of human immunodeficiency virus type 1
   6604..6967    +  CDS            HIV-1 gag (fragment): gag protein from human immunodeficiency virus 1; gag
   7113..7346    +  misc_feature   RRE: The Rev response element (RRE) of HIV-1 allows for Rev-dependent mRNA export from the nucleus to the cytoplasm.
   7723..7749    +  CDS            Rev (fragment): human immunodeficiency virus 1 (HIV-1) Rev protein; rev; enhances nuclear export of unspliced and incompletely spliced viral mRNAs
   7753..7993    +  promoter       U6 promoter: RNA polymerase III promoter for human U6 snRNA
   8023..8098    +  misc_RNA       gRNA scaffold: guide RNA scaffold for the Streptococcus pyogenes CRISPR/Cas9 system
   8154..8271    +  misc_feature   cPPT/CTS: central polypurine tract and central termination sequence of HIV-1
>Addgene plasmid #76357 | PHKG1 gRNA (BRDN0001147981) | addgene full sequence | sequence record 185688 | Addgene Assembled Sequence
CCCGGGTGCAAAGATGGATAAAGTTTTAAACAGAGAGGAATCTTTGCAGCTAATGGACCTTCTAGGTCTT
GAAAGGAGTGGGAATTGGCTCCGGTGCCCGTCAGTGGGCAGAGCGCACATCGCCCACAGTCCCCGAGAAG
TTGGGGGGAGGGGTCGGCAATTGATCCGGTGCCTAGAGAAGGTGGCGCGGGGTAAACTGGGAAAGTGATG
TCGTGTACTGGCTCCGCCTTTTTCCCGAGGGTGGGGGAGAACCGTATATAAGTGCAGTAGTCGCCGTGAA
CGTTCTTTTTCGCAACGGGTTTGCCGCCAGAACACAGGTAAGTGCCGTGTGTGGTTCCCGCGGGCCTGGC
CTCTTTACGGGTTATGGCCCTTGCGTGCCTTGAATTACTTCCACCTGGCTGCAGTACGTGATTCTTGATC
CCGAGCTTCGGGTTGGAAGTGGGTGGGAGAGTTCGAGGCCTTGCGCTTAAGGAGCCCCTTCGCCTCGTGC
TTGAGTTGAGGCCTGGCCTGGGCGCTGGGGCCGCCGCGTGCGAATCTGGTGGCACCTTCGCGCCTGTCTC
GCTGCTTTCGATAAGTCTCTAGCCATTTAAAATTTTTGATGACCTGCTGCGACGCTTTTTTTCTGGCAAG
ATAGTCTTGTAAATGCGGGCCAAGATCTGCACACTGGTATTTCGGTTTTTGGGGCCGCGGGCGGCGACGG
GGCCCGTGCGTCCCAGCGCACATGTTCGGCGAGGCGGGGCCTGCGAGCGCGGCCACCGAGAATCGGACGG
GGGTAGTCTCAAGCTGGCCGGCCTGCTCTGGTGCCTGGCCTCGCGCCGCCGTGTATCGCCCCGCCCTGGG
CGGCAAGGCTGGCCCGGTCGGCACCAGTTGCGTGAGCGGAAAGATGGCCGCTTCCCGGCCCTGCTGCAGG
GAGCTCAAAATGGAGGACGCGGCGCTCGGGAGAGCGGGCGGGTGAGTCACCCACACAAAGGAAAAGGGCC
TTTCCGTCCTCAGCCGTCGCTTCATGTGACTCCACGGAGTACCGGGCGCCGTCCAGGCACCTCGATTAGT
TCTCGAGCTTTTGGAGTACGTCGTCTTTAGGTTGGGGGGAGGGGTTTTATGCGATGGAGTTTCCCCACAC
TGAGTGGGTGGAGACTGAAGTTAGGCCAGCTTGGCACTTGATGTAATTCTCCTTGGAATTTGCCCTTTTT
GAGTTTGGATCTTGGTTCATTCTCAAGCCTCAGACAGTGGTTCAAAGTTTTTTTCTTCCATTTCAGGTGT
CGTGACGTACGGCCACCATGACCGAGTACAAGCCCACGGTGCGCCTCGCCACCCGCGACGACGTCCCCAG
GGCCGTACGCACCCTCGCCGCCGCGTTCGCCGACTACCCCGCCACGCGCCACACCGTCGATCCGGACCGC
CACATCGAGCGGGTCACCGAGCTGCAAGAACTCTTCCTCACGCGCGTCGGGCTCGACATCGGCAAGGTGT
GGGTCGCGGACGACGGCGCCGCCGTGGCGGTCTGGACCACGCCGGAGAGCGTCGAAGCGGGGGCGGTGTT
CGCCGAGATCGGCCCGCGCATGGCCGAGTTGAGCGGTTCCCGGCTGGCCGCGCAGCAACAGATGGAAGGC
CTCCTGGCGCCGCACCGGCCCAAGGAGCCCGCGTGGTTCCTGGCCACCGTCGGAGTCTCGCCCGACCACC
AGGGCAAGGGTCTGGGCAGCGCCGTCGTGCTCCCCGGAGTGGAGGCGGCCGAGCGCGCCGGGGTGCCCGC
CTTCCTGGAGACCTCCGCGCCCCGCAACCTCCCCTTCTACGAGCGGCTCGGCTTCACCGTCACCGCCGAC
GTCGAGGTGCCCGAAGGACCGCGCACCTGGTGCATGACCCGCAAGCCCGGTGCCTGAACGCGTTAAGTCG
ACAATCAACCTCTGGATTACAAAATTTGTGAAAGATTGACTGGTATTCTTAACTATGTTGCTCCTTTTAC
GCTATGTGGATACGCTGCTTTAATGCCTTTGTATCATGCTATTGCTTCCCGTATGGCTTTCATTTTCTCC
TCCTTGTATAAATCCTGGTTGCTGTCTCTTTATGAGGAGTTGTGGCCCGTTGTCAGGCAACGTGGCGTGG
TGTGCACTGTGTTTGCTGACGCAACCCCCACTGGTTGGGGCATTGCCACCACCTGTCAGCTCCTTTCCGG
GACTTTCGCTTTCCCCCTCCCTATTGCCACGGCGGAACTCATCGCCGCCTGCCTTGCCCGCTGCTGGACA
GGGGCTCGGCTGTTGGGCACTGACAATTCCGTGGTGTTGTCGGGGAAATCATCGTCCTTTCCTTGGCTGC
TCGCCTGTGTTGCCACCTGGATTCTGCGCGGGACGTCCTTCTGCTACGTCCCTTCGGCCCTCAATCCAGC
GGACCTTCCTTCCCGCGGCCTGCTGCCGGCTCTGCGGCCTCTTCCGCGTCTTCGCCTTCGCCCTCAGACG
AGTCGGATCTCCCTTTGGGCCGCCTCCCCGCGTCGACTTTAAGACCAATGACTTACAAGGCAGCTGTAGA
TCTTAGCCACTTTTTAAAAGAAAAGGGGGGACTGGAAGGGCTAATTCACTCCCAACGAAGACAAGATCTG
CTTTTTGCTTGTACTGGGTCTCTCTGGTTAGACCAGATCTGAGCCTGGGAGCTCTCTGGCTAACTAGGGA
ACCCACTGCTTAAGCCTCAATAAAGCTTGCCTTGAGTGCTTCAAGTAGTGTGTGCCCGTCTGTTGTGTGA
CTCTGGTAACTAGAGATCCCTCAGACCCTTTTAGTCAGTGTGGAAAATCTCTAGCAGTACGTATAGTAGT
TCATGTCATCTTATTATTCAGTATTTATAACTTGCAAAGAAATGAATATCAGAGAGTGAGAGGAACTTGT
TTATTGCAGCTTATAATGGTTACAAATAAAGCAATAGCATCACAAATTTCACAAATAAAGCATTTTTTTC
ACTGCATTCTAGTTGTGGTTTGTCCAAACTCATCAATGTATCTTATCATGTCTGGCTCTAGCTATCCCGC
CCCTAACTCCGCCCATCCCGCCCCTAACTCCGCCCAGTTCCGCCCATTCTCCGCCCCATGGCTGACTAAT
TTTTTTTATTTATGCAGAGGCCGAGGCCGCCTCGGCCTCTGAGCTATTCCAGAAGTAGTGAGGAGGCTTT
TTTGGAGGCCTAGGGACGTACCCAATTCGCCCTATAGTGAGTCGTATTACGCGCGCTCACTGGCCGTCGT
TTTACAACGTCGTGACTGGGAAAACCCTGGCGTTACCCAACTTAATCGCCTTGCAGCACATCCCCCTTTC
GCCAGCTGGCGTAATAGCGAAGAGGCCCGCACCGATCGCCCTTCCCAACAGTTGCGCAGCCTGAATGGCG
AATGGG
[124 nt withheld, positions 3367-3490]
C
[91 nt withheld, positions 3492-3582]
A
[49 nt withheld, positions 3584-3632]
CCTTTGACGTTGGAGTCCACGTTCTTT
[37 nt withheld, positions 3660-3696]
ACCCTATCTCGGTCTATTCTTTTGATTTATAAGGGATTTTGCCGATTTCGGCCTATTGGTTAAAAAATGA
GCTGATTTAACAAAAATTTAACGCGAATTTTAACAAAATATTAACGCTTACAATTTAGGTGGCACTTTTC
GGGGAAATGTGCGCGGAACCCCTATTTGTTTATTTTTCTAAATACATTCAAATATGTATCCGCTCATGAG
ACAATAACCCTGATAAATGCTTCAATAATATTGAAAAAGGAAGAGTATGAGTATTCAACATTTCCGTGTC
GCCCTTATTCCCTTTTTTGCGGCATTTTGCCTTCCTGTTTTTGCTCACCCAGAAACGCTGGTGAAAGTAA
AAGATGCTGAAGATCAGTTGGGTGCACGAGTGGGTTACATCGAACTGGATCTCAACAGCGGTAAGATCCT
TGAGAGTTTTCGCCCCGAAGAACGTTTTCCAATGATGAGCACTTTTAAAGTTCTGCTATGTGGCGCGGTA
TTATCCCGTATTGACGCCGGGCAAGAGCAACTCGGTCGCCGCATACACTATTCTCAGAATGACTTGGTTG
AGTACTCACCAGTCACAGAAAAGCATCTTACGGATGGCATGACAGTAAGAGAATTATGCAGTGCTGCCAT
AACCATGAGTGATAACACTGCGGCCAACTTACTTCTGACAACGATCGGAGGACCGAAGGAGCTAACCGCT
TTTTTGCACAACATGGGGGATCATGTAACTCGCCTTGATCGTTGGGAACCGGAGCTGAATGAAGCCATAC
CAAACGACGAGCGTGACACCACGATGCCTGTAGCAATGGCAACAACGTTGCGCAAACTATTAACTGGCGA
ACTACTTACTCTAGCTTCCCGGCAACAATTAATAGACTGGATGGAGGCGGATAAAGTTGCAGGACCACTT
CTGCGCTCGGCCCTTCCGGCTGGCTGGTTTATTGCTGATAAATCTGGAGCCGGTGAGCGTGGGTCTCGCG
GTATCATTGCAGCACTGGGGCCAGATGGTAAGCCCTCCCGTATCGTAGTTATCTACACGACGGGGAGTCA
GGCAACTATGGATGAACGAAATAGACAGATCGCTGAGATAGGTGCCTCACTGATTAAGCATTGGTAACTG
TCAGACCAAGTTTACTCATATATACTTTAGATTGATTTAAAACTTCATTTTTAATTTAAAAGGATCTAGG
TGAAGATCCTTTTTGATAATCTCATGACCAAAATCCCTTAACGTGAGTTTTCGTTCCACTGAGCGTCAGA
CCCCGTAGAAAAGATCAAAGGATCTTCTTGAGATCCTTTTTTTCTGCGCGTAATCTGCTGCTTGCAAACA
AAAAAACCACCGCTACCAGCGGTGGTTTGTTTGCCGGATCAAGAGCTACCAACTCTTTTTCCGAAGGTAA
CTGGCTTCAGCAGAGCGCAGATACCAAATACTGTTCTTCTAGTGTAGCCGTAGTTAGGCCACCACTTCAA
GAACTCTGTAGCACCGCCTACATACCTCGCTCTGCTAATCCTGTTACCAGTGGCTGCTGCCAGTGGCGAT
AAGTCGTGTCTTACCGGGTTGGACTCAAGACGATAGTTACCGGATAAGGCGCAGCGGTCGGGCTGAACGG
GGGGTTCGTGCACACAGCCCAGCTTGGAGCGAACGACCTACACCGAACTGAGATACCTACAGCGTGAGCT
ATGAGAAAGCGCCACGCTTCCCGAAGGGAGAAAGGCGGACAGGTATCCGGTAAGCGGCAGGGTCGGAACA
GGAGAGCGCACGAGGGAGCTTCCAGGGGGAAACGCCTGGTATCTTTATAGTCCTGTCGGGTTTCGCCACC
TCTGACTTGAGCGTCGATTTTTGTGATGCTCGTCAGGGGGGCGGAGCCTATGGAAAAACGCCAGCAACGC
GGCCTTTTTACGGTTCCTGGCCTTTTGCTGGCCTTTTGCTCACATGTTCTTTCCTGCGTTATCCCCTGAT
TCTGTGGATAACCGTATTACCGCCTTTGAGTGAGCTGATACCGCTCGCCGCAGCCGAACGACCGAGCGCA
GCGAGTCAGTGAGCGAGGAAGCGGAAGAGCGCCCAATACGCAAACCGCCTCTCCCCGCGCGTTGGCCGAT
TCATTAATGCAGCTGGCACGACAGGTTTCCCGACTGGAAAGCGGGCAGTGAGCGCAACGCAATTAATGTG
AGTTAGCTCACTCATTAGGCACCCCAGGCTTTACACTTTATGCTTCCGGCTCGTATGTTGTGTGGAATTG
TGAGCGGATAACAATTTCACACAGGAAACAGCTATGACCATGATTACGCCAAGCGCGCAATTAACCCTCA
CTAAAGGGAACAAAAGCTGGAGCTGCAAGCTTAATGTAGTCTTATGCAATACTCTTGTAGTCTTGCAACA
TGGTAACGATGAGTTAGCAACATGCCTTACAAGGAGAGAAAAAGCACCGTGCATGCCGATTGGTGGAAGT
AAGGTGGTACGATCGTGCCTTATTAGGAAGGCAACAGACGGGTCTGACATGGATTGGACGAACCACTGAA
TTGCCGCATTGCAGAGATATTGTATTTAAGTGCCTAGCTCGATACATAAACGGGTCTCTCTGGTTAGACC
AGATCTGAGCCTGGGAGCTCTCTGGCTAACTAGGGAACCCACTGCTTAAGCCTCAATAAAGCTTGCCTTG
AGTGCTTCAAGTAGTGTGTGCCCGTCTGTTGTGTGACTCTGGTAACTAGAGATCCCTCAGACCCTTTTAG
TCAGTGTGGAAAATCTCTAGCAGTGGCGCCCGAACAGGGACTTGAAAGCGAAAGGGAAACCAGAGGAGCT
CTCTCGACGCAGGACTCGGCTTGCTGAAGCGCGCACGGCAAGAGGCGAGGGGCGGCGACTGGTGAGTACG
CCAAAAATTTTGACTAGCGGAGGCTAGAAGGAGAGAGATGGGTGCGAGAGCGTCAGTATTAAGCGGGGGA
GAATTAGATCGCGATGGGAAAAAATTCGGTTAAGGCCAGGGGGAAAGAAAAAATATAAATTAAAACATAT
AGTATGGGCAAGCAGGGAGCTAGAACGATTCGCAGTTAATCCTGGCCTGTTAGAAACATCAGAAGGCTGT
AGACAAATACTGGGACAGCTACAACCATCCCTTCAGACAGGATCAGAAGAACTTAGATCATTATATAATA
CAGTAGCAACCCTCTATTGTGTGCATCAAAGGATAGAGATAAAAGACACCAAGGAAGCTTTAGACAAGAT
AGAGGAAGAGCAAAACAAAAGTAAGACCACCGCACAGCAAGCGGCCGCTGATCTTCAGACCTGGAGGAGG
AGATATGAGGGACAATTGGAGAAGTGAATTATATAAATATAAAGTAGTAAAAATTGAACCATTAGGAGTA
GCACCCACCAAGGCAAAGAGAAGAGTGGTGCAGAGAGAAAAAAGAGCAGTGGGAATAGGAGCTTTGTTCC
TTGGGTTCTTGGGAGCAGCAGGAAGCACTATGGGCGCAGCGTCAATGACGCTGACGGTACAGGCCAGACA
ATTATTGTCTGGTATAGTGCAGCAGCAGAACAATTTGCTGAGGGCTATTGAGGCGCAACAGCATCTGTTG
CAACTCACAGTCTGGGGCATCAAGCAGCTCCAGGCAAGAATCCTGGCTGTGGAAAGATACCTAAAGGATC
AACAGCTCCTGGGGATTTGGGGTTGCTCTGGAAAACTCATTTGCACCACTGCTGTGCCTTGGAATGCTAG
TTGGAGTAATAAATCTCTGGAACAGATTTGGAATCACACGACCTGGATGGAGTGGGACAGAGAAATTAAC
AATTACACAAGCTTAATACACTCCTTAATTGAAGAATCGCAAAACCAGCAAGAAAAGAATGAACAAGAAT
TATTGGAATTAGATAAATGGGCAAGTTTGTGGAATTGGTTTAACATAACAAATTGGCTGTGGTATATAAA
ATTATTCATAATGATAGTAGGAGGCTTGGTAGGTTTAAGAATAGTTTTTGCTGTACTTTCTATAGTGAAT
AGAGTTAGGCAGGGATATTCACCATTATCGTTTCAGACCCACCTCCCAACCCCGAGGGGACCCAGAGAGG
GCCTATTTCCCATGATTCCTTCATATTTGCATATACGATACAAGGCTGTTAGAGAGATAATTAGAATTAA
TTTGACTGTAAACACAAAGATATTAGTACAAAATACGTGACGTAGAAAGTAATAATTTCTTGGGTAGTTT
GCAGTTTTAAAATTATGTTTTAAAATGGACTATCATATGCTTACCGTAACTTGAAAGTATTTCGATTTCT
TGGCTTTATATATCTTGTGGAAAGGACGAAACACCGTCCGAGTAATCATCCCACTCGTTTTAGAGCTAGA
AATAGCAAGTTAAAATAAGGCTAGTCCGTTATCAACTTGAAAAAGTGGCACCGAGTCGGTGCTTTTTTAA
GCTTGGCGTAACTAGATCTTGAGACAAATGGCAGTATTCATCCACAATTTTAAAAGAAAAGGGGGGATTG
GGGGGTACAGTGCAGGGGAAAGAATAGTAGACATAATAGCAACAGACATACAAACTAAAGAATTACAAAA
ACAAATTACAAAAATTCAAAATTTTCGGGTTTATTACAGGGACAGCAGAGATCCACTTTGGCGCCGGCTC
GAGGGGG
