>Addgene plasmid #76357 | PHKG1 gRNA (BRDN0001147981) | depositor partial sequence | sequence record 143817 | Target Sequence
TCCGAGTAATCATCCCACTC
