>Addgene plasmid #76357 | PHKG1 gRNA (BRDN0001147981) | addgene partial sequence | sequence record 185687 | hU6-F
GAAAGTAATAATTTCTTGGGTAGTTTGCAGTTTTAAAATTATGTTTTAAAATGGACTATCATATGCTTAC
CGTAACTTGAAAGTATTTCGATTTCTTGGCTTTATATATCTTGTGGAAAGGACGAAACACCGTCCGAGTA
ATCATCCCACTCGTTTTAGAGCTAGAAATAGCAAGTTAAAATAAGGCTAGTCCGTTATCAACTTGAAAAA
GTGGCACCGAGTCGGTGCTTTTTTAAGCTTGGCGTAACTAGATCTTGAGACAAATGGCAGTATTCATCCA
CAATTTTAAAAGAAAAGGGGGGATTGGGGGGTACAGTGCAGGGGAAAGAATAGTAGACATAATAGCAACA
GACATACAAACTAAAGAATTACAAAAACAAATTACAAAAATTCAAAATTTTCGGGTTTATTACAGGGACA
GCAGAGATCCACTTTGGCGCCGGCTCGAGGGGGCCCGGGTGCAAAGATGGATAAAGTTTTAAACAGAGAG
GAATCTTTGCAGCTAATGGACCTTCTAGGTCTTGAAAGGAGTGGGAATTGGCTCCGGTGCCCGTCAGTGG
GCAGAGCGCA
